Addgene plasmid #86462: pET28a(+)/FaGH17A
Purpose: Expression of the Beta-1,3-Endo-Laminarinase FaGH17A in E.coli
Depositing lab: Jan-Hendrik Hehemann. Depositing organization: Universitaet Bremen. Publication: Accurate quantification of laminarin in marine organic matter with enzymes from marine microbes. Becker S, Scheffel A, Polz MF, Hehemann JH. Appl Environ Microbiol. 2017 Feb 17. pii: AEM.03389-16. doi: 10.1128/AEM.03389-16. PubMed 28213541.
Backbone
  Vector backbone: pET28a(+)
  Backbone manufacturer: EMD Millipore
  Backbone size w/o insert (bp): 5369
  Total vector size (bp): 6578
  Vector type: Bacterial Expression
Growth in bacteria
  Bacterial resistance: Kanamycin, 50 μg/mL
  Growth temperature: 37°C
  Growth strain: DH5alpha
  Copy number: Unknown
Gene/Insert
  Gene/Insert name: FaGH17A
  Species: Formosa agariphila
  Insert size (bp): 1209
  GenBank ID: CDF79584.1
  Promoter: T7
  Tag / fusion protein: His-Tag (N terminal on backbone)
  Cloning method: Unknown
  Sequencing primers: 5′ CTGGTGCCGCGCGGCAGCCATATGGCTAGCTTAGGATGTAACAATAAAACTCAGATTGCG; 3′ ATCTCAGTGGTGGTGGTGGTGGTGCTCGAGTTAATTTTTAATTGGTGGCACTGCAACG
Terms and licenses: Academic/Nonprofit Terms; Industry Terms: Not Available to Industry
How to cite: pET28a(+)/FaGH17A was a gift from Jan-Hendrik Hehemann (Addgene plasmid # 86462 ; http://n2t.net/addgene:86462 ; RRID:Addgene_86462)
