[The description below was written by a language model from this plasmid's Addgene catalogue record and pLannotate feature annotations shown in this document.]
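Description:
pET28a(+)/FaGH17A is a bacterial expression plasmid built on the commercial pET28a(+) backbone for producing the beta-1,3-endo-laminarinase FaGH17A, a family 17 glycoside hydrolase from the marine bacterium Formosa agariphila, in E. coli. The plasmid replicates from a ColE1/pBR322-type origin accompanied by the bom region and the rop gene, which moderates copy number (the catalogue lists copy number as unknown). It is selected with kanamycin through an aminoglycoside phosphotransferase gene. An f1 phage origin is also present. Short hits annotated as tetracycline-resistance or AmpR promoter fragments are backbone remnants and do not represent functional markers.

The roughly 1.2 kb FaGH17A coding sequence sits between a T7 promoter with an adjacent lac operator and the T7 terminator, and is translated from the strong phage T7 gene 10 ribosome binding site. A lacI gene with its own promoter is carried on the plasmid. Transcription is therefore repressed until IPTG or lactose is added in a host that supplies T7 RNA polymerase. The enzyme is fused at its N terminus to the backbone His-tag, followed by a thrombin cleavage site, which allows metal-affinity purification and optional tag removal. The automated annotation labels the tag as a fragment of a composite tag. A second His-coding stretch lies downstream of the insert; the record lists only the N-terminal tag, so this one is probably not part of the protein.

The sequenced record is 6,504 nt, slightly shorter than the 6,578 bp catalogue size. The associated work used enzymes from marine microbes to quantify laminarin in marine organic matter, so the purified enzyme is most likely used for specific laminarin hydrolysis.
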