Features (pLannotate 1.2.2; 20 found; start..end, strand, type, name):
     29..617     +  rep_origin     ori: high-copy-number ColE1/pMB1/pBR322/pUC origin of replication
    803..942     -  misc_feature   bom: basis of mobility region from pBR322
   1044..1235    -  CDS            rop: Rop protein, which maintains plasmids at low copy number; rop
   1252..1632    +  CDS            YPB1_ECOLX: Protein predicted: Swiss-Prot protein existence level 4. From Escherichia coli.
   1704..1995    -  CDS            TcR (fragment): tetracycline efflux protein; tet; confers resistance to tetracycline
   2010..2031    -  protein_bind   CAP binding site: CAP binding activates transcription in the presence of cAMP. E. coli catabolite activator protein
   2044..3126    -  CDS            lacI: lac repressor; lacI; The lac repressor binds to the lac operator to inhibit transcription in E. coli. This inhibition can be relieved by adding lactose or isopropyl-β-D-thiogalactopyranoside (IPTG).
   3127..3204    -  promoter       lacI promoter: lacI
   3212..3491    -  CDS            TcR (fragment): tetracycline efflux protein; tet; confers resistance to tetracycline
   3513..3531    +  promoter       T7 promoter: promoter for bacteriophage T7 RNA polymerase
   3532..3556    +  protein_bind   lac operator: The lac repressor binds to the lac operator to inhibit transcription in E. coli. This inhibition can be relieved by adding lactose or isopropyl-β-D-thiogalactopyranoside (IPTG). lac repressor encoded by lacI
   3571..3593    +  RBS            RBS: efficient ribosome binding site from bacteriophage T7 gene 10 (Olins and Rangwala, 1989)
   3612..3628    +  CDS            capTEV™ (fragment): composite tag for in vivo biotinylation, TEV protease cleavage, and 6xHis tagging
   3639..3656    +  CDS            thrombin site: thrombin recognition and cleavage site
   4881..4898    +  CDS            9xHis (fragment): 9xHis affinity tag
   4908..4957    +  CDS            SET1 (fragment): solubility-enhancement tag derived from T7 phage gene 10B
   4965..5012    +  terminator     T7 terminator: transcription terminator for bacteriophage T7 RNA polymerase
   5049..5477    +  rep_origin     f1 ori (sequence partly withheld): f1 bacteriophage origin of replication; arrow indicates direction of (+) strand synthesis
   5530..5587    +  promoter       AmpR promoter (fragment): bla
   5596..6411    -  CDS            KanR: aminoglycoside phosphotransferase; aph(3')-Ia; confers resistance to kanamycin in bacteria or G418 (Geneticin®) in eukaryotes
>Addgene plasmid #86462 | pET28a(+)/FaGH17A | addgene full sequence | sequence record 173614 | Addgene NGS Result
ACCCCGTAGAAAAGATCAAAGGATCTTCTTGAGATCCTTTTTTTCTGCGCGTAATCTGCTGCTTGCAAAC
AAAAAAACCACCGCTACCAGCGGTGGTTTGTTTGCCGGATCAAGAGCTACCAACTCTTTTTCCGAAGGTA
ACTGGCTTCAGCAGAGCGCAGATACCAAATACTGTCCTTCTAGTGTAGCCGTAGTTAGGCCACCACTTCA
AGAACTCTGTAGCACCGCCTACATACCTCGCTCTGCTAATCCTGTTACCAGTGGCTGCTGCCAGTGGCGA
TAAGTCGTGTCTTACCGGGTTGGACTCAAGACGATAGTTACCGGATAAGGCGCAGCGGTCGGGCTGAACG
GGGGGTTCGTGCACACAGCCCAGCTTGGAGCGAACGACCTACACCGAACTGAGATACCTACAGCGTGAGC
TATGAGAAAGCGCCACGCTTCCCGAAGGGAGAAAGGCGGACAGGTATCCGGTAAGCGGCAGGGTCGGAAC
AGGAGAGCGCACGAGGGAGCTTCCAGGGGGAAACGCCTGGTATCTTTATAGTCCTGTCGGGTTTCGCCAC
CTCTGACTTGAGCGTCGATTTTTGTGATGCTCGTCAGGGGGGCGGAGCCTATGGAAAAACGCCAGCAACG
CGGCCTTTTTACGGTTCCTGGCCTTTTGCTGGCCTTTTGCTCACATGTTCTTTCCTGCGTTATCCCCTGA
TTCTGTGGATAACCGTATTACCGCCTTTGAGTGAGCTGATACCGCTCGCCGCAGCCGAACGACCGAGCGC
AGCGAGTCAGTGAGCGAGGAAGCGGAAGAGCGCCTGATGCGGTATTTTCTCCTTACGCATCTGTGCGGTA
TTTCACACCGCAATGGTGCACTCTCAGTACAATCTGCTCTGATGCCGCATAGTTAAGCCAGTATACACTC
CGCTATCGCTACGTGACTGGGTCATGGCTGCGCCCCGACACCCGCCAACACCCGCTGACGCGCCCTGACG
GGCTTGTCTGCTCCCGGCATCCGCTTACAGACAAGCTGTGACCGTCTCCGGGAGCTGCATGTGTCAGAGG
TTTTCACCGTCATCACCGAAACGCGCGAGGCAGCTGCGGTAAAGCTCATCAGCGTGGTCGTGAAGCGATT
CACAGATGTCTGCCTGTTCATCCGCGTCCAGCTCGTTGAGTTTCTCCAGAAGCGTTAATGTCTGGCTTCT
GATAAAGCGGGCCATGTTAAGGGCGGTTTTTTCCTGTTTGGTCACTGATGCCTCCGTGTAAGGGGGATTT
CTGTTCATGGGGGTAATGATACCGATGAAACGAGAGAGGATGCTCACGATACGGGTTACTGATGATGAAC
ATGCCCGGTTACTGGAACGTTGTGAGGGTAAACAACTGGCGGTATGGATGCGGCGGGACCAGAGAAAAAT
CACTCAGGGTCAATGCCAGCGCTTCGTTAATACAGATGTAGGTGTTCCACAGGGTAGCCAGCAGCATCCT
GCGATGCAGATCCGGAACATAATGGTGCAGGGCGCTGACTTCCGCGTTTCCAGACTTTACGAAACACGGA
AACCGAAGACCATTCATGTTGTTGCTCAGGTCGCAGACGTTTTGCAGCAGCAGTCGCTTCACGTTCGCTC
GCGTATCGGTGATTCATTCTGCTAACCAGTAAGGCAACCCCGCCAGCCTAGCCGGGTCCTCAACGACAGG
AGCACGATCATGCGCACCCGTGGGGCCGCCATGCCGGCGATAATGGCCTGCTTCTCGCCGAAACGTTTGG
TGGCGGGACCAGTGACGAAGGCTTGAGCGAGGGCGTGCAAGATTCCGAATACCGCAAGCGACAGGCCGAT
CATCGTCGCGCTCCAGCGAAAGCGGTCCTCGCCGAAAATGACCCAGAGCGCTGCCGGCACCTGTCCTACG
AGTTGCATGATAAAGAAGACAGTCATAAGTGCGGCGACGATAGTCATGCCCCGCGCCCACCGGAAGGAGC
TGACTGGGTTGAAGGCTCTCAAGGGCATCGGTCGAGATCCCGGTGCCTAATGAGTGAGCTAACTTACATT
AATTGCGTTGCGCTCACTGCCCGCTTTCCAGTCGGGAAACCTGTCGTGCCAGCTGCATTAATGAATCGGC
CAACGCGCGGGGAGAGGCGGTTTGCGTATTGGGCGCCAGGGTGGTTTTTCTTTTCACCAGTGAGACGGGC
AACAGCTGATTGCCCTTCACCGCCTGGCCCTGAGAGAGTTGCAGCAAGCGGTCCACGCTGGTTTGCCCCA
GCAGGCGAAAATCCTGTTTGATGGTGGTTAACGGCGGGATATAACATGAGCTGTCTTCGGTATCGTCGTA
TCCCACTACCGAGATATCCGCACCAACGCGCAGCCCGGACTCGGTAATGGCGCGCATTGCGCCCAGCGCC
ATCTGATCGTTGGCAACCAGCATCGCAGTGGGAACGATGCCCTCATTCAGCATTTGCATGGTTTGTTGAA
AACCGGACATGGCACTCCAGTCGCCTTCCCGTTCCGCTATCGGCTGAATTTGATTGCGAGTGAGATATTT
ATGCCAGCCAGCCAGACGCAGACGCGCCGAGACAGAACTTAATGGGCCCGCTAACAGCGCGATTTGCTGG
TGACCCAATGCGACCAGATGCTCCACGCCCAGTCGCGTACCGTCTTCATGGGAGAAAATAATACTGTTGA
TGGGTGTCTGGTCAGAGACATCAAGAAATAACGCCGGAACATTAGTGCAGGCAGCTTCCACAGCAATGGC
ATCCTGGTCATCCAGCGGATAGTTAATGATCAGCCCACTGACGCGTTGCGCGAGAAGATTGTGCACCGCC
GCTTTACAGGCTTCGACGCCGCTTCGTTCTACCATCGACACCACCACGCTGGCACCCAGTTGATCGGCGC
GAGATTTAATCGCCGCGACAATTTGCGACGGCGCGTGCAGGGCCAGACTGGAGGTGGCAACGCCAATCAG
CAACGACTGTTTGCCCGCCAGTTGTTGTGCCACGCGGTTGGGAATGTAATTCAGCTCCGCCATCGCCGCT
TCCACTTTTTCCCGCGTTTTCGCAGAAACGTGGCTGGCCTGGTTCACCACGCGGGAAACGGTCTGATAAG
AGACACCGGCATACTCTGCGACATCGTATAACGTTACTGGTTTCACATTCACCACCCTGAATTGACTCTC
TTCCGGGCGCTATCATGCCATACCGCGAAAGGTTTTGCGCCATTCGATGGTGTCCGGGATCTCGACGCTC
TCCCTTATGCGACTCCTGCATTAGGAAGCAGCCCAGTAGTAGGTTGAGGCCGTTGAGCACCGCCGCCGCA
AGGAATGGTGCATGCAAGGAGATGGCGCCCAACAGTCCCCCGGCCACGGGGCCTGCCACCATACCCACGC
CGAAACAAGCGCTCATGAGCCCGAAGTGGCGAGCCCGATCTTCCCCATCGGTGATGTCGGCGATATAGGC
GCCAGCAACCGCACCTGTGGCGCCGGTGATGCCGGCCACGATGCGTCCGGCGTAGAGGATCGAGATCTCG
ATCCCGCGAAATTAATACGACTCACTATAGGGGAATTGTGAGCGGATAACAATTCCCCTCTAGAAATAAT
TTTGTTTAACTTTAAGAAGGAGATATACCATGGGCAGCAGCCATCATCATCATCATCACAGCAGCGGCCT
GGTGCCGCGCGGCAGCCATATGGCTAGCTTAGGATGTAACAATAAAACTCAGATTGCGCAGGAATTATCG
GCAGCAGCTATTTTAGGGAATCCAAAATACCTGGCTATTTCTTATGGCGGTTACCGTGAAACCACTCGCG
AGGTGCAACCTACTATGGCAGAATTGAAAGATGATTTGAAGATTCTTTCGGCTATGGGCATAAAAGTTTT
ACGGACCTATAATGTGCATTTAGATCAGGCGGCTAATCTGTTAAAAGCGATAAGTGAATTAAAAGCAACG
GATCCAAGTTTTGAAATGTACGTTATGCTTGGGGCGTGGATAGATTGTAAAAATGCATTTAATTCTGCTA
ACGGCGAGCCAGACCATAGTCTAGAAAGTGAACGAAATGCTGTTGAAATAGAGACGGCTGTTCAGTTAAC
AAAAGCATATCCAGACATCGTTAAAATTATTGCTGTGGGTAATGAAGCCATGGTAAAATGGGCGGCGAGT
TATTATGTACAGCCGGGCGTGATTTTAAAATGGGTACATCATTTACAAGACTTAAAACAATCAGGAGAAT
TACCAACTGATTTATGGGTTACAAGCTCAGACAATTTTGCGTCTTGGGGTGGAGGCGATGCCGAATATCA
TACAGAAGATTTAAATCAACTAATTAAAACTGTCGATTATATCTCTATGCATACCTACCCAATGCACGAT
ACCCATTATCATTCTGTGTTTTGGGGTGTTGAAGACAGTGAAGCAGATTTATCAGACGAAGAAAAGATTG
AAGTGGCTATGGCACGCGCTAAAGCCTATGCCGTATCGCAATACGATAGTGTTTACAATTACATGACGAG
TTTAGGCGTAAATAAACCAATTCATATTGGAGAAACAGGTTGGGCGAGCGTGTCTAACGCATTGTATGGA
GAAATGGGTTCGAAGGCTACAGATGAATATAAAGAAGCCTTGTATTACAAATCTATGCGAGACTGGACAA
ACGAAAATGGAATGTCTTGCTTTTATTTTGAAGCTTTCGACGAGCAGTGGAAAGATGCCAATAATCCCTT
AGGTTCCGAAAATCATTTTGGCCTTATCAATTTAAATGGAGAAGCCAAATATGCTTTATGGGATTTAGTC
GATCAAGGCGTTTTTAAAGGATTGACCAGAAATGGAAAGCCGATTACAAAAACTTTTGGAGGTAATAAAG
CGGCTTTAATGGAAACCGTTGCAGTGCCACCAATTAAAAATTAACTCGAGCACCACCACCACCACCACTG
AGATCCGGCTGCTAACAAAGCCCGAAAGGAAGCTGAGTTGGCTGCTGCCACCGCTGAGCAATAACTAGCA
TAACCCCTTGGGGCCTCTAAACGGGTCTTGAGGGGTTTTTTGCTGAAAGGAGGAACTATATCCGGATTGG
CGAATGGG
[124 nt withheld, positions 5049-5172]
C
[91 nt withheld, positions 5174-5264]
A
[49 nt withheld, positions 5266-5314]
CCTTTGACGTTGGAGTCCACGTTCTTT
[37 nt withheld, positions 5342-5378]
ACCCTATCTCGGTCTATTCTTTTGATTTATAAGGGATTTTGCCGATTTCGGCCTATTGGTTAAAAAATGA
GCTGATTTAACAAAAATTTAACGCGAATTTTAACAAAATATTAACGCTTACAATTTAGGTGGCACTTTTC
GGGGAAATGTGCGCGGAACCCCTATTTGTTTATTTTTCTAAATACATTCAAATATGTATCCGCTCATGAA
TTAATTCTTAGAAAAACTCATCGAGCATCAAATGAAACTGCAATTTATTCATATCAGGATTATCAATACC
ATATTTTTGAAAAAGCCGTTTCTGTAATGAAGGAGAAAACTCACCGAGGCAGTTCCATAGGATGGCAAGA
TCCTGGTATCGGTCTGCGATTCCGACTCGTCCAACATCAATACAACCTATTAATTTCCCCTCGTCAAAAA
TAAGGTTATCAAGTGAGAAATCACCATGAGTGACGACTGAATCCGGTGAGAATGGCAAAAGTTTATGCAT
TTCTTTCCAGACTTGTTCAACAGGCCAGCCATTACGCTCGTCATCAAAATCACTCGCATCAACCAAACCG
TTATTCATTCGTGATTGCGCCTGAGCGAGACGAAATACGCGATCGCTGTTAAAAGGACAATTACAAACAG
GAATCGAATGCAACCGGCGCAGGAACACTGCCAGCGCATCAACAATATTTTCACCTGAATCAGGATATTC
TTCTAATACCTGGAATGCTGTTTTCCCGGGGATCGCAGTGGTGAGTAACCATGCATCATCAGGAGTACGG
ATAAAATGCTTGATGGTCGGAAGAGGCATAAATTCCGTCAGCCAGTTTAGTCTGACCATCTCATCTGTAA
CATCATTGGCAACGCTACCTTTGCCATGTTTCAGAAACAACTCTGGCGCATCGGGCTTCCCATACAATCG
ATAGATTGTCGCACCTGATTGCCCGACATTATCGCGAGCCCATTTATACCCATATAAATCAGCATCCATG
TTGGAATTTAATCGCGGCCTAGAGCAAGACGTTTCCCGTTGAATATGGCTCATAACACCCCTTGTATTAC
TGTTTATGTAAGCAGACAGTTTTATTGTTCATGACCAAAATCCCTTAACGTGAGTTTTCGTTCCACTGAG
CGTCAG
